>Addgene plasmid #55511 | mTFP1-TOMM20-N-10 | depositor partial sequence | sequence record 85917 | insert sequence
ACGTCAGATCCGCTAGCGCCACCATGGTGGGTCGGAACAGCGCCATCGCCGCCGGTGTATGCGGGGCCCT
TTTCATTGGGTACTGCATCTACTTCGACCGCAAAAGACGAAGTGACCCCAACTTCAAGAACAGGCTTCGA
GAACGAAGAAAGAAACAGAAGCTTGCCAAGGAGAGAGCTGGGCTTTCCAAGTTACCTGACCTTAAAGATG
CTGAAGCTGTTCAGAAGTTCTTCCTTGAAGAAATACAGCTTGGTGAAGAGTTACTAGCTCAAGGTGAATA
TGAGAAGGGCGTAGACCATCTGACAAATGCAATTGCTGTGTGTGGACAGCCACAGCAGTTACTGCAGGTC
TTACAGCAAACTCTTCCACCACCAGTGTTCCAGATGCTTCTGACTAAGCTCCCAACAATTAGTCAGAGAA
TTGTAAGTGCTCAGAGCTTGGCTGAAGATGATGTGGAAGGCGGTAGCGGGGATCCACCGGTCGCCACCAT
GGTGAGCAAGGGCGAGGAGACCACAATGGGCGTAATCAAGCCCGACATGAAGATCAAGCTGAAGATGGAG
GGCAACGTGAATGGCCACGCCTTCGTGATCGAGGGCGAGGGCGAGGGCAAGCCCTACGACGGCACCAACA
CCATCAACCTGGAGGTGAAGGAGGGAGCCCCCCTGCCCTTCTCCTACGACATTCTGACCACCGCGTTCGC
CTACGGCAACAGGGCCTTCACCAAGTACCCCGACGACATCCCCAACTACTTCAAGCAGTCCTTCCCCGAG
GGCTACTCTTGGGAGCGCACCATGACCTTCGAGGACAAGGGCATCGTGAAGGTGAAGTCCGACATCTCCA
TGGAGGAGGACTCCTTCATCTACGAGATACACCTCAAGGGCGAGAACTTCCCCCCCAACGGCCCCGTGAT
GCAGAAGAAGACCACCGGCTGGGACGCCTCCACCGAGAGGATGTACGTGCGCGACGGCGTGCTGAAGGGC
GACGTCAAGCACAAGCTGCTGCTGGAGGGCGGCGGCCACCACCGCGTTGACTTCAAGACCATCTACAGGG
CCAAGAAGGCGGTGAAGCTGCCCGACTATCACTTTGTGGACCACCGCATCGAGATCCTGAACCACGACAA
GGACTACAACAAGGTGACCGTTTACGAGAGCGCCGTGGCCCGCAACTCCACCGACGGCATGGACGAGCTG
TACAAGTAAGCGGCCGCGACTCTAGATCATAATCAGCCATACCACATTT
