>Addgene plasmid #55511 | mTFP1-TOMM20-N-10 | addgene partial sequence | sequence record 105661 | C-ter-GFP 5'-CTCCTCGCCCTTGCTCAC-3'
ATCATCTTCAGCCAAGCTCTGAGCACTTACAATTCTCTGACTAATTGTTGGGAGCTTAGTCAGAAGCATC
TGGAACACTGGTGGTGGAAGAGTTTGCTGTAAGACCTGCAGTAACTGCTGTGGCTGTCCACACACAGCAA
TTGCATTTGTCAGATGGTCTACGCCCTTCTCATATTCACCTTGAGCTAGTAACTCTTCACCAAGCTGTAT
TTCTTCAAGGAAGAACTTCTGAACAGCTTCAGCATCTTTAAGGTCAGGTAACTTGGAAAGCCCAGCTCTC
TCCTTGGCAAGCTTCTGTTTCTTTCTTCGTTCTCGAAGCCTGTTCTTGAAGTTGGGGTCACTTCGTCTTT
TGCGGTCGAAGTAGATGCAGTACCCAATGAAAAGGGCCCCGCATACACCGGCGGCGATGGCGCTGTTCCG
ACCCACCATGGTGGCGCTAGCGGATCTGACGGTTCACTAAACCAGCTCTGCTTATATAGACCTCCCACCG
TACACGCCTACCGCCCATTTGCGTCAATGGGGCGGAGTTGTTACGACATTTTGGAAAGTCCCGTTGATTT
TGGTGCCAAAACAAACTCCCATTGACGTCAATGGGGTGGAGACTTGGAAATCCCCGTGAGTCAAACCGCT
ATCCACGCCCATTGATGTACTGCCAAAACCGCATCACCATGGTAATAGCGATGACTAATACGTAGATGTA
CTGCCAAGTAGGAAAGTCCCATAAGGTCATGTACTGGGCATAATGCCAGGCGGGCCATTTACCGTCATTG
ACGTCAATAGGGGGCGTACTTGGCATATGATACACTTGATGTACTGCCAAGTG
