[The description below was written by a language model from this plasmid's Addgene catalogue record.]
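Description:
mTFP1-TOMM20-N-10 is a mammalian expression plasmid built on the mTFP1-N1 backbone (about 4.75 kb without insert), an N1-style fusion vector in which a gene of interest is placed upstream of the fluorescent protein coding sequence. It is maintained as a high-copy plasmid in E. coli under kanamycin selection. It also carries a neomycin resistance marker, so transfected mammalian cells can be selected with G418 when stable lines are wanted. No feature table accompanies the record, so the origin of replication and the exact arrangement of the resistance cassette are not described. The SV40 polyA sequencing primer suggests that an SV40 polyadenylation signal lies downstream of the fusion.

The insert is human TOMM20 (also known as TOM20, MAS20 or MOM19), a receptor subunit of the translocase of the outer mitochondrial membrane. It is expressed from the CMV promoter, which gives strong constitutive transcription in most mammalian cell types. mTFP1, a monomeric teal/cyan fluorescent protein derived from a Clavularia cyan fluorescent protein, is fused to the C-terminus of TOMM20. TOMM20 is anchored to the membrane through its N-terminal region, so placing the tag at the C-terminus should leave the targeting information intact and expose the fluorophore on the cytosolic face. The "10" in the name probably refers to the linker length between the two parts, but the record does not state this, and the cloning method is listed as unknown.

The construct serves as a marker of the outer mitochondrial membrane for fluorescence imaging, with excitation at 462 nm and emission at 492 nm. This makes it suitable for visualising mitochondrial morphology and distribution, including in multicolour experiments with spectrally distinct probes.
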