Addgene plasmid #55511: mTFP1-TOMM20-N-10
Purpose: Localization: Outer Mitochondrial Membrane, Excitation: 462, Emission: 492
Depositing lab: Michael Davidson. Depositing organization: Florida State University, Tallahassee. Publication: Hue-shifted monomeric variants of Clavularia cyan fluorescent protein: identification of the molecular determinants of color and applications in fluorescence imaging. Ai HW, Olenych SG, Wong P, Davidson MW, Campbell RE. BMC Biol. 2008 Mar 6;6:13. doi: 10.1186/1741-7007-6-13. PubMed 18325109.
Backbone
  Vector backbone: mTFP1-N1
  Backbone size w/o insert (bp): 4750
  Vector type: Mammalian Expression
  Selectable markers: Neomycin (select with G418)
Growth in bacteria
  Bacterial resistance: Kanamycin, 50 μg/mL
  Growth temperature: 37°C
  Growth strain: DH5alpha
  Copy number: High Copy
Gene/Insert
  Gene/Insert name: TOMM20 (alt name: NM_014765.2)
  Species: H. sapiens (human)
  Entrez Gene: TOMM20 (a.k.a. MAS20, MOM19, TOM20)
  Promoter: CMV
  Tag / fusion protein: mTFP1 (C terminal on backbone)
  Cloning method: Unknown
  Sequencing primers: 5′ CMV-F; 3′ SV40pA-R
Terms and licenses: Academic/Nonprofit Terms; Industry Terms: Not Available to Industry
Depositor comments: . Excitation = 462; Emission = 492
How to cite: mTFP1-TOMM20-N-10 was a gift from Michael Davidson (Addgene plasmid # 55511 ; http://n2t.net/addgene:55511 ; RRID:Addgene_55511)
